>Addgene plasmid #98877 | LifeAct-mNeonGreen | addgene full sequence | sequence record 191163 | Addgene NGS Result
CTTCTGGAATAGCTCAGAGGCCGAGGCGGCCTCGGCCTCTGCATAAATAAAAAAAATTAGTCAGCCATGG
GGCGGAGAATGGGCGGAACTGGGCGGAGTTAGGGGCGGGATGGGCGGAGTTAGGGGCGGGACTATGGTTG
CTGACTAATTGAGATGCATGCTTTGCATACTTCTGCCTGCTGGGGAGCCTGGGGACTTTCCACACCTGGT
TGCTGACTAATTGAGATGCATGCTTTGCATACTTCTGCCTGCTGGGGAGCCTGGGGACTTTCCACACCCT
AACTGACACACATTCCACAGCTGGTTCTTTCCGCCTCAGGACTCTTCCTTTTTCAATATTATTGAAGCAT
TTATCAGGGTTATTGTCTCATGAGCGGATACATATTTGAATGTATTTAGAAAAATAAACAAATAGGGGTT
CCGCGCACATTTCCCCGAAAAGTGCCACCTG
[124 nt withheld, positions 452-575]
C
[91 nt withheld, positions 577-667]
A
[49 nt withheld, positions 669-717]
CCTTTGACGTTGGAGTCCACGTTCTTT
[37 nt withheld, positions 745-781]
ACCCTATCTCGGTCTATTCTTTTGATTTATAAGGGATTTTGCCGATTTCGGCCTATTGGTTAAAAAATGA
GCTGATTTAACAAAAATTTAACGCGAATTTTAACAAAATATTAACGCTTACAATTTACGCCTTAAGATAC
ATTGATGAGTTTGGACAAACCACAACTAGAATGCAGTGAAAAAAATGCTTTATTTGTGAAATTTGTGATG
CTATTGCTTTATTTGTAACCATTATAAGCTGCAATAAACAAGTTAACAACAACAATTGCATTCATTTTAT
GTTTCAGGTTCAGGGGGAGGTGTGGGAGGTTTTTTAAAGCAAGTAAAACCTCTACAAATGTGGTATGGCT
GATTATGATCTAGAGTCGCGGCCGCTTTACTTGTACAGCTCGTCCATGCCCATCACATCGGTAAAGGCCT
TTTGCCACTCCTTGAAGTTGAGCTCGGTCTTGGAGTGCTTGAGCTCCGTCTTACGGAACACGTACATCGG
CTGGTTCTTCAGATAGTTAGCCGCCATTGGCTTGGCAAAGGTGTAGGTGGTCCGCGCAGTGCTCCGGTAG
CGCTTGCCATTTCCAGTGGTGTAACTCCACTTAAAGGTACTGATGATGGTTTTGTCGTTGGGGTAAGTCT
TCTTCGACCTGCACCAGTCCGCAGCGGTCAGCGAGTTGGTCATCACAGGACCGTCAGCAGGGAAACCAGT
CCCCTTCACCTGGGCCTCTCCTTTGATGTGGCTTCCCTCGTAGGTGTAGCGGTAGTTAACAGTAAGGGAG
GCACCATCTTCAAACTGCATTGTGCGATGGACTTGGTAGCCGGAGCCATCTACCATGGCGGCCTGGAAAG
GCGACATCCCGTCAGGGTAGGGCAGGTACTGATGGAAGCCATACCCGATATGAGGGACCAGAATCCAGGG
GGAGAACTGGAGGTCACCCTTGGTGGACTTCAGGTTTAACTCCTCATAACCATCATTTGGATTGCCGGTG
CCCTGACCCACCATGTCAAAGTCCACACCGTTGATGGAGCCAAAGATGTGTAACTCATGTGTCGCTGGGA
GAGAGGCCATGTTATCCTCCTCGCCCTTGCTCACCATGGTGGCGACCGGTGGATCCCCCTCCTCCTTGCT
GATGCTCTCGAACTTCTTGATCAGGTCGGCCACGCCCATGGTGGAATTCGAAGCTTGAGCTCGAGATCTG
AGTCCGGTAGCGCTAGCGGATCTGACGGTTCACTAAACCAGCTCTGCTTATATAGACCTCCCACCGTACA
CGCCTACCGCCCATTTGCGTCAATGGGGCGGAGTTGTTACGACATTTTGGAAAGTCCCGTTGATTTTGGT
GCCAAAACAAACTCCCATTGACGTCAATGGGGTGGAGACTTGGAAATCCCCGTGAGTCAAACCGCTATCC
ACGCCCATTGATGTACTGCCAAAACCGCATCACCATGGTAATAGCGATGACTAATACGTAGATGTACTGC
CAAGTAGGAAAGTCCCATAAGGTCATGTACTGGGCATAATGCCAGGCGGGCCATTTACCGTCATTGACGT
CAATAGGGGGCGTACTTGGCATATGATACACTTGATGTACTGCCAAGTGGGCAGTTTACCGTAAATACTC
CACCCATTGACGTCAATGGAAAGTCCCTATTGGCGTTACTATGGGAACATACGTCATTATTGACGTCAAT
GGGCGGGGGTCGTTGGGCGGTCAGCCAGGCGGGCCATTTACCGTAAGTTATGTAACGCGGAACTCCATAT
ATGGGCTATGAACTAATGACCCCGTAATTGATTACTATTAATAACTAATGCATGGCGGTAATACGGTTAT
CCACAGAATCAGGGGATAACGCAGGAAAGAACATGTGAGCAAAAGGCCAGCAAAAGGCCAGGAACCGTAA
AAAGGCCGCGTTGCTGGCGTTTTTCCATAGGCTCCGCCCCCCTGACGAGCATCACAAAAATCGACGCTCA
AGTCAGAGGTGGCGAAACCCGACAGGACTATAAAGATACCAGGCGTTTCCCCCTGGAAGCTCCCTCGTGC
GCTCTCCTGTTCCGACCCTGCCGCTTACCGGATACCTGTCCGCCTTTCTCCCTTCGGGAAGCGTGGCGCT
TTCTCATAGCTCACGCTGTAGGTATCTCAGTTCGGTGTAGGTCGTTCGCTCCAAGCTGGGCTGTGTGCAC
GAACCCCCCGTTCAGCCCGACCGCTGCGCCTTATCCGGTAACTATCGTCTTGAGTCCAACCCGGTAAGAC
ACGACTTATCGCCACTGGCAGCAGCCACTGGTAACAGGATTAGCAGAGCGAGGTATGTAGGCGGTGCTAC
AGAGTTCTTGAAGTGGTGGCCTAACTACGGCTACACTAGAAGAACAGTATTTGGTATCTGCGCTCTGCTG
AAGCCAGTTACCTTCGGAAAAAGAGTTGGTAGCTCTTGATCCGGCAAACAAACCACCGCTGGTAGCGGTG
GTTTTTTTGTTTGCAAGCAGCAGATTACGCGCAGAAAAAAAGGATCTCAAGAAGATCCTTTGATCTTTTC
TACGGGGTCTGACGCTCAGTGGAACGAAAACTCACGTTAAGGGATTTTGGTCATGAGATTATCAAAAAGG
ATCTTCACCTAGATCCTTTTAAATTAAAAATGAAGTTTTAAATCAATCTAAAGTATATATGAGTAACCTG
AGGCTATGGCAGGGCCTGCCGCCCCGACGTTGGCTGCGAGCCCTGGGCCTTCACCCGAACTTGGGGGGTG
GGGTGGGGAAAAGGAAGAAACGCGGGCGTATTGGCCCCAATGGGGTCTCGGTGGGGTATCGACAGAGTGC
CAGCCCTGGGACCGAACCCCGCGTTTATGAACAAACGACCCAACACCGTGCGTTTTATTCTGTCTTTTTA
TTGCCGTCATAGCGCGGGTTCCTTCCGGTATTGTCTCCTTCCGTGTTTCAGTTAGCCTCCCCCTAGGGTG
GGCGAAGAACTCCAGCATGAGATCCCCGCGCTGGAGGATCATCCAGCCGGCGTCCCGGAAAACGATTCCG
AAGCCCAACCTTTCATAGAAGGCGGCGGTGGAATCGAAATCTCGTGATGGCAGGTTGGGCGTCGCTTGGT
CGGTCATTTCGAACCCCAGAGTCCCGCTCAGAAGAACTCGTCAAGAAGGCGATAGAAGGCGATGCGCTGC
GAATCGGGAGCGGCGATACCGTAAAGCACGAGGAAGCGGTCAGCCCATTCGCCGCCAAGCTCTTCAGCAA
TATCACGGGTAGCCAACGCTATGTCCTGATAGCGGTCCGCCACACCCAGCCGGCCACAGTCGATGAATCC
AGAAAAGCGGCCATTTTCCACCATGATATTCGGCAAGCAGGCATCGCCATGGGTCACGACGAGATCCTCG
CCGTCGGGCATGCTCGCCTTGAGCCTGGCGAACAGTTCGGCTGGCGCGAGCCCCTGATGCTCTTCGTCCA
GATCATCCTGATCGACAAGACCGGCTTCCATCCGAGTACGTGCTCGCTCGATGCGATGTTTCGCTTGGTG
GTCGAATGGGCAGGTAGCCGGATCAAGCGTATGCAGCCGCCGCATTGCATCAGCCATGATGGATACTTTC
TCGGCAGGAGCAAGGTGAGATGACAGGAGATCCTGCCCCGGCACTTCGCCCAATAGCAGCCAGTCCCTTC
CCGCTTCAGTGACAACGTCGAGCACAGCTGCGCAAGGAACGCCCGTCGTGGCCAGCCACGATAGCCGCGC
TGCCTCGTCTTGCAGTTCATTCAGGGCACCGGACAGGTCGGTCTTGACAAAAAGAACCGGGCGCCCCTGC
GCTGACAGCCGGAACACGGCGGCATCAGAGCAGCCGATTGTCTGTTGTGCCCAGTCATAGCCGAATAGCC
TCTCCACCCAAGCGGCCGGAGAACCTGCGTGCAATCCATCTTGTTCAATCATGCGAAACGATCCTCATCC
TGTCTCTTGATCGATCTTTGCAAAAGCCTAGGCCTCCAAAAAAGCCTCCTCACTA
Features (pLannotate 1.2.2; 14 found; start..end, strand, type, name):
    321..425     -  promoter       AmpR promoter: bla
    452..880     +  rep_origin     f1 ori (sequence partly withheld): f1 bacteriophage origin of replication; arrow indicates direction of (+) strand synthesis
    914..1035    -  polyA_signal   SV40 poly(A) signal: SV40 polyadenylation signal
   1058..1141    -  CDS            large T antigen (fragment): large T antigen from SV40 (simian virus 40)
   1161..1868    -  CDS            mNeonGreen: mNeonGreen is a basic (constitutively fluorescent) green/yellow fluorescent protein published in 2013, derived from Branchiostoma lanceolatum. It is reported to be a very rapidly-maturing monomer with moderate acid sensitivity.
   1945..1988    -  misc_feature   MCS (fragment): multiple cloning site
   2011..2214    -  promoter       CMV promoter: human cytomegalovirus (CMV) immediate early promoter
   2215..2518    -  enhancer       CMV enhancer: human cytomegalovirus immediate early enhancer
   2693..3281    -  rep_origin     ori: high-copy-number ColE1/pMB1/pBR322/pUC origin of replication
   3503..3519    +  polyA_signal   bGH poly(A) signal (fragment): bovine growth hormone polyadenylation signal
   3610..3657    -  polyA_signal   HSV TK poly(A) signal: herpes simplex virus thymidine kinase polyadenylation signal (Cole and Stacy, 1985)
   3716..3868    -  CDS            ble (fragment): BLE_KLEPN - Experimental evidence at protein level: Swiss-Prot protein existence level 1. Binding protein with a strong affinity to the bleomycin family of antibiotics. Binds to CL990; an antimitotic-antibiotic compound. From Klebsiella pneumoniae.
   3889..4683    -  CDS            NeoR/KanR: aminoglycoside phosphotransferase from Tn5; aph(3')-II (or nptII); confers resistance to neomycin, kanamycin, and G418 (Geneticin®)
   4718..319     -  promoter       SV40 promoter (across the origin): SV40 enhancer and early promoter
