[The description below was written by a language model from this plasmid's Addgene catalogue record and pLannotate feature annotations shown in this document.]
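Description:
LifeAct-mNeonGreen is a mammalian expression plasmid built on the Clontech pEGFP-N1 backbone, in which the original fluorescent protein has been replaced by mNeonGreen, a bright, rapidly maturing monomeric green/yellow fluorescent protein derived from Branchiostoma lanceolatum. The insert is LifeAct, a short synthetic actin-binding peptide, fused at its C terminus to mNeonGreen. Expression is driven by the human cytomegalovirus immediate early enhancer and promoter, and the transcript is terminated by an SV40 polyadenylation signal. The LifeAct coding segment itself is not called out as a separate feature in the annotation. By position it would lie in the short gap between the remnant of the multiple cloning site and the mNeonGreen reading frame, and the cloning sites used are not recorded.

The 4,756 nt plasmid is propagated in E. coli at high copy through a ColE1/pUC-type origin and is selected with kanamycin. Resistance comes from the Tn5 aminoglycoside phosphotransferase (NeoR/KanR) gene, which sits downstream of both a bacterial bla-type promoter and the SV40 enhancer/early promoter and is followed by an HSV TK polyadenylation signal. This arrangement lets the same marker confer kanamycin resistance in bacteria and G418 resistance in mammalian cells. An f1 origin is also present, allowing single-stranded DNA production. The small annotated fragments of ble, large T antigen and the bGH poly(A) signal appear to be partial backbone matches rather than functional elements.

The construct is intended for visualizing the filamentous actin cytoskeleton in living mammalian cells, and it can be paired with spectrally distinct markers for colocalization studies.
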