Addgene plasmid #98877: LifeAct-mNeonGreen
Purpose: In vivo visualization of actin cytoskeleton (can be used for colocalization studies)
Depositing lab: Dorus Gadella. Publication: Robust and Bright Genetically Encoded Fluorescent Markers for Highlighting Structures and Compartments in Mammalian Cells. Chertkova AO, Mastop M, Postma M, van Bommel N, van der Niet S, Batenburg KL, Joosen L, Gadella TWJ, Okada Y, Goedhart J. bioRxiv (2020) 160374; doi: https://doi.org/10.1101/160374.
Backbone
  Vector backbone: pEGFP-N1
  Backbone manufacturer: Clontech
  Vector type: Mammalian Expression
Growth in bacteria
  Bacterial resistance: Kanamycin, 50 μg/mL
  Growth temperature: 37°C
  Growth strain: DH5alpha
  Copy number: High Copy
Gene/Insert
  Gene/Insert name: LifeAct
  Species: Synthetic
  Promoter: CMV
  Tag / fusion protein: mNeonGreen (C terminal on insert)
  Cloning method: Restriction Enzyme; 5′ cloning site unknown (unknown if destroyed); 3′ cloning site unknown (unknown if destroyed)
  Sequencing primers: 5′ CMV-F
Terms and licenses: Academic/Nonprofit Terms; Industry Terms: Not Available to Industry
How to cite: LifeAct-mNeonGreen was a gift from Dorus Gadella (Addgene plasmid # 98877 ; http://n2t.net/addgene:98877 ; RRID:Addgene_98877)
